Addgene plasmid #23017: pMX241
Depositing lab: Linda Wordeman. Depositing organization: University of Washington. Publication: MCAK facilitates chromosome movement by promoting kinetochore microtubule turnover. Wordeman L, Wagenbach M, von Dassow G. J Cell Biol. 2007 Dec 3. 179(5):869-79. 10.1083/jcb.200707120 PubMed 18039936.
Backbone
  Vector backbone: pGFPCPB1
  Backbone size w/o insert (bp): 5205
  Vector type: Mammalian Expression
Growth in bacteria
  Bacterial resistance: Kanamycin, 50 μg/mL
  Growth temperature: 37°C
  Growth strain: DH5alpha
  Copy number: High Copy
Gene/Insert
  Gene/Insert name: GCPBMhyp (alt name: MCAK)
  Species: Cricetulus griseus
  Insert size (bp): 1227
  Mutation: deleted MCAK amino acids 1-178, 584-718 mutated S186A, H530A, R534A, K537A
  GenBank ID: U11790
  Tag / fusion protein: EGFP (N terminal on backbone); CenpB 1-167 (N terminal on backbone)
  Cloning method: Restriction Enzyme; 5′ cloning site BamHI (not destroyed); 3′ cloning site XbaI (not destroyed)
  Sequencing primers: 5′ EGFP-C
Terms and licenses: Academic/Nonprofit Terms; Industry Terms: Not Available to Industry
How to cite: pMX241 was a gift from Linda Wordeman (Addgene plasmid # 23017 ; http://n2t.net/addgene:23017 ; RRID:Addgene_23017)
