[The description below was written by a language model from this plasmid's Addgene catalogue record and pLannotate feature annotations shown in this document.]
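Description:
pMX241 is a mammalian expression plasmid built on the pGFPCPB1 backbone, an EGFP-C-type vector that already carries EGFP and a centromere-targeting domain upstream of the cloning site. It is propagated in E. coli at high copy from a ColE1/pUC-type origin and selected with kanamycin. The NeoR/KanR (Tn5 aminoglycoside phosphotransferase) gene sits behind tandem bacterial (bla) and SV40 early promoters and is followed by an HSV TK polyadenylation signal, so the same marker could also support G418 selection in mammalian cells. An f1 origin is present as well. Short annotated fragments of ble, SV40 large T antigen and a bGH poly(A) signal appear to be backbone remnants rather than functional parts.

The payload is a single three-part fusion driven by the CMV immediate early enhancer and promoter and terminated by an SV40 poly(A) signal. EGFP at the N terminus is followed by residues 1-167 of human CENP-B, the region that binds the CENP-B box in alphoid satellite DNA. This is followed by a 1,227 bp fragment of Chinese hamster MCAK (KIF2C) inserted between BamHI and XbaI. The MCAK portion lacks amino acids 1-178 and 584-718 and carries the substitutions S186A, H530A, R534A and K537A. The record does not state the functional effect of these changes.

MCAK is a kinesin-13 microtubule depolymerase that regulates kinetochore microtubule turnover. Fusing it to the CENP-B DNA-binding domain would tether the fluorescent, truncated mutant protein to centromeres independently of MCAK's own localisation sequences. The associated study concerns MCAK's role in chromosome movement and kinetochore microtubule turnover, which fits use of this construct as a centromere-tethered mutant variant for live or fixed-cell imaging.
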