Features (pLannotate 1.2.2; 16 found; start..end, strand, type, name):
     61..364     +  enhancer       CMV enhancer: human cytomegalovirus immediate early enhancer
    365..568     +  promoter       CMV promoter: human cytomegalovirus (CMV) immediate early promoter
    613..1329    +  CDS            EGFP: EGFP is a basic (constitutively fluorescent) green fluorescent protein published in 1996, derived from Aequorea victoria. It is reported to be a rapidly-maturing weak dimer with moderate acid sensitivity.
   1330..1365    +  misc_feature   MCS (fragment): multiple cloning site
   1366..1869    +  CDS            CENPB (fragment): CENPB_HUMAN - Experimental evidence at protein level: Swiss-Prot protein existence level 1. Interacts with centromeric heterochromatin in chromosomes and binds to a specific 17 bp subset of alphoid satellite DNA, called the CENP-B box (PubMed:11726497). May organize arrays of centromere satellite DNA into a higher-order structure which then directs centromere formation and kinetochore assembly in mammalian chromosomes (Probable). From Homo sapiens (Human).
   1867..3087    +  CDS            KIF2C (fragment): KIF2C_CRIGR - Also known as KNSL6. Experimental evidence at protein level: Swiss-Prot protein existence level 1. In complex with KIF18B, constitutes the major microtubule plus-end depolymerizing activity in mitotic cells (By similarity). Regulates the turnover of microtubules at the kinetochore and functions in chromosome segregation during mitosis (PubMed:14960279). Plays a role in chromosome congression and is required for the lateral to end- on conversion of the chromosome-microtubule attachment (By similarity). From Cricetulus griseus (Chinese hamster) (Cricetulus barabensis griseus).
   3101..3185    +  CDS            large T antigen (fragment): large T antigen from SV40 (simian virus 40)
   3208..3329    +  polyA_signal   SV40 poly(A) signal: SV40 polyadenylation signal
   3363..3791    -  rep_origin     f1 ori (sequence partly withheld): f1 bacteriophage origin of replication; arrow indicates direction of (+) strand synthesis
   3818..3922    +  promoter       AmpR promoter: bla
   3924..4281    +  promoter       SV40 promoter: SV40 enhancer and early promoter
   4316..5110    +  CDS            NeoR/KanR: aminoglycoside phosphotransferase from Tn5; aph(3')-II (or nptII); confers resistance to neomycin, kanamycin, and G418 (Geneticin®)
   5131..5283    +  CDS            ble (fragment): BLE_KLEPN - Experimental evidence at protein level: Swiss-Prot protein existence level 1. Binding protein with a strong affinity to the bleomycin family of antibiotics. Binds to CL990; an antimitotic-antibiotic compound. From Klebsiella pneumoniae.
   5342..5389    +  polyA_signal   HSV TK poly(A) signal: herpes simplex virus thymidine kinase polyadenylation signal (Cole and Stacy, 1985)
   5480..5496    -  polyA_signal   bGH poly(A) signal (fragment): bovine growth hormone polyadenylation signal
   5718..6306    +  rep_origin     ori: high-copy-number ColE1/pMB1/pBR322/pUC origin of replication
>Addgene plasmid #23017 | pMX241 | depositor full sequence | sequence record 10528 | Author sequence
TAGTTATTAATAGTAATCAATTACGGGGTCATTAGTTCATAGCCCATATATGGAGTTCCGCGTTACATAA
CTTACGGTAAATGGCCCGCCTGGCTGACCGCCCAACGACCCCCGCCCATTGACGTCAATAATGACGTATG
TTCCCATAGTAACGCCAATAGGGACTTTCCATTGACGTCAATGGGTGGAGTATTTACGGTAAACTGCCCA
CTTGGCAGTACATCAAGTGTATCATATGCCAAGTACGCCCCCTATTGACGTCAATGACGGTAAATGGCCC
GCCTGGCATTATGCCCAGTACATGACCTTATGGGACTTTCCTACTTGGCAGTACATCTACGTATTAGTCA
TCGCTATTACCATGGTGATGCGGTTTTGGCAGTACATCAATGGGCGTGGATAGCGGTTTGACTCACGGGG
ATTTCCAAGTCTCCACCCCATTGACGTCAATGGGAGTTTGTTTTGGCACCAAAATCAACGGGACTTTCCA
AAATGTCGTAACAACTCCGCCCCATTGACGCAAATGGGCGGTAGGCGTGTACGGTGGGAGGTCTATATAA
GCAGAGCTGGTTTAGTGAACCGTCAGATCCGCTAGCGCTACCGGTCGCCACCATGGTGAGCAAGGGCGAG
GAGCTGTTCACCGGGGTGGTGCCCATCCTGGTCGAGCTGGACGGCGACGTAAACGGCCACAAGTTCAGCG
TGTCCGGCGAGGGCGAGGGCGATGCCACCTACGGCAAGCTGACCCTGAAGTTCATCTGCACCACCGGCAA
GCTGCCCGTGCCCTGGCCCACCCTCGTGACCACCCTGACCTACGGCGTGCAGTGCTTCAGCCGCTACCCC
GACCACATGAAGCAGCACGACTTCTTCAAGTCCGCCATGCCCGAAGGCTACGTCCAGGAGCGCACCATCT
TCTTCAAGGACGACGGCAACTACAAGACCCGCGCCGAGGTGAAGTTCGAGGGCGACACCCTGGTGAACCG
CATCGAGCTGAAGGGCATCGACTTCAAGGAGGACGGCAACATCCTGGGGCACAAGCTGGAGTACAACTAC
AACAGCCACAACGTCTATATCATGGCCGACAAGCAGAAGAACGGCATCAAGGTGAACTTCAAGATCCGCC
ACAACATCGAGGACGGCAGCGTGCAGCTCGCCGACCACTACCAGCAGAACACCCCCATCGGCGACGGCCC
CGTGCTGCTGCCCGACAACCACTACCTGAGCACCCAGTCCGCCCTGAGCAAAGACCCCAACGAGAAGCGC
GATCACATGGTCCTGCTGGAGTTCGTGACCGCCGCCGGGATCACTCTCGGCATGGACGAGCTGTACAAGT
CCGGACTCAGATCTCGAGCTCAAGCTTCGAATTCTATGGGCCCCAAGCGGCGGCAGCTGACGTTCCGGGA
GAAGTCGCGGATCATCCAGGAGGTGGAGGAGAACCCGGACCTACGCAAGGGCGAGATCGCGCGGCGCTTC
AACATCCCGCCGTCCACGCTGAGCACCATCCTGAAGAACAAGCGCGCCATCCTGGCGTCGGAGCGCAAGT
ACGGAGTGGCCTCCACCTGCCGTAAGACCAACAAGCTGTCCCCGTACGACAAGCTGGAGGGGCTTCTCAT
CGCTTGGTTCCAGCAGATCCGCGCCGCGGGCCTGCCTGTCAAGGGCATCATCCTGAAAGAGAAGGCGCTA
CGGATAGCGGAGGAGCTGGGCATGGACGACTTCACGGCTTCCAACGGCTGGCTGGATCGCTTCCGCCGGC
GCCACGGTGTAGTGGCCTGCAGCGGCGTGACCCGCTCCCGGGCGCGAAGCTCTACCCCACGGGCCCCAGC
GGCACCTGCCGGCCCAGCCGCCGTGCCCTCTGAGGGCAGCGGTGGATCCGCTGCAAACCCTGCTCGGAGG
AAAGCATGTATTGTGAAGGAAATGGAAAAAATGAAGAACAAGCGGGAAGAGAAGAGGGCCCAGAACTCGG
AAATAAGAATAAAGCGAGCTCAGGAATATGACAGCAGCTTTCCAAACTGGGAATTTGCCCGGATGATTAA
AGAATTCCGGGTTACTATAGAATGTCACCCACTTACTCTGACTGATCCTACGGAAGAGCACAGGATCTGC
GTGTGTGTGAGGAAGCGCCCACTGAATAAGCAAGAACTGGCCAAGAAAGAAATCGATGTGATTTCTGTTC
CCAGCAAGTGTTTGCTCTTTGTGCATGAACCCAAATTGAAAGTGGACTTGACAAAGTATCTGGAGAATCA
GGCATTCTGCTTCGATTTTGCCTTTGATGAAACAGCTTCAAATGAAGTCGTCTACAGGTTCACAGCAAGG
CCACTGGTACAGACGATTTTTGAAGGGGGAAAAGCAACCTGCTTTGCCTATGGGCAGACGGGCAGTGGGA
AGACTCACACAATGGGTGGAGACCTGTCTGGTAAATCTCAGAATACATCTAAAGGGATCTATGCAATGGC
TTCCCGGGATGTCTTCCTTCTGAAGAGTCAGCCTCGCTACCGGAACTTAAACTTGGAAGTTTATGTGACA
TTCTTTGAGATCTACAATGGGAAGGTGTTTGATCTGCTCAACAAGAAGGCCAAGCTACGTGTACTAGAAG
ACAGCAAGCAGCAGGTGCAGGTTGTGGGACTTCAGGAGTACCTGGTTAACTGTGCTGATGATGTCATCAA
GATGCTCAACATGGGCAGTGCCTGCAGGACTTCTGGACAGACTTTTGCCAACTCCAATTCTTCCCGCTCC
CATGCCTGCTTCCAGATTCTTCTTCGAGCCAAAGGGAGATTGCATGGCAAATTCTCCTTGGTGGATCTGG
CAGGGAATGAACGAGGGGCTGACACTTCTAGTGCTGACCGCCAGACTCGCATGGAGGGTGCAGAGATTAA
CAAGTCTCTCCTAGCACTGAAGGAGTGCATCAGGGCGCTGGGACAGAACAAGGCTGCCACCCCATTCGCT
GAGAGCGCACTGACTCAGGTGCTAAGGGATTCATTCATTGGGGAGAACTCGAGGACTTGCATGATTGCCA
TGATCTCACCAGGCATAAGCTCCTGTGAATATACTTTAAACACGCTGAGATATGCAGACAGAGTCAAGGA
GCTGAGCTAATCTAGATAACTGATCATAATCAGCCATACCACATTTGTAGAGGTTTTACTTGCTTTAAAA
AACCTCCCACACCTCCCCCTGAACCTGAAACATAAAATGAATGCAATTGTTGTTGTTAACTTGTTTATTG
CAGCTTATAATGGTTACAAATAAAGCAATAGCATCACAAATTTCACAAATAAAGCATTTTTTTCACTGCA
TTCTAGTTGTGGTTTGTCCAAACTCATCAATGTATCTTAACGCGTAAATTGTAAGCGTTAATATTTTGTT
AAAATTCGCGTTAAATTTTTGTTAAATCAGCTCATTTTTTAACCAATAGGCCGAAATCGGCAAAATCCCT
TATAAATCAAAAGAATAGACCGAGATAGGGT
[37 nt withheld, positions 3462-3498]
AAAGAACGTGGACTCCAACGTCAAAGG
[49 nt withheld, positions 3526-3574]
T
[91 nt withheld, positions 3576-3666]
G
[124 nt withheld, positions 3668-3791]
CAGGTGGCACTTTTCGGGGAAATGTGCGCGGAACCCCTATTTGTTTATTTTTCTAAATACATTCAAATAT
GTATCCGCTCATGAGACAATAACCCTGATAAATGCTTCAATAATATTGAAAAAGGAAGAGTCCTGAGGCG
GAAAGAACCAGCTGTGGAATGTGTGTCAGTTAGGGTGTGGAAAGTCCCCAGGCTCCCCAGCAGGCAGAAG
TATGCAAAGCATGCATCTCAATTAGTCAGCAACCAGGTGTGGAAAGTCCCCAGGCTCCCCAGCAGGCAGA
AGTATGCAAAGCATGCATCTCAATTAGTCAGCAACCATAGTCCCGCCCCTAACTCCGCCCATCCCGCCCC
TAACTCCGCCCAGTTCCGCCCATTCTCCGCCCCATGGCTGACTAATTTTTTTTATTTATGCAGAGGCCGA
GGCCGCCTCGGCCTCTGAGCTATTCCAGAAGTAGTGAGGAGGCTTTTTTGGAGGCCTAGGCTTTTGCAAA
GATCGATCAAGAGACAGGATGAGGATCGTTTCGCATGATTGAACAAGATGGATTGCACGCAGGTTCTCCG
GCCGCTTGGGTGGAGAGGCTATTCGGCTATGACTGGGCACAACAGACAATCGGCTGCTCTGATGCCGCCG
TGTTCCGGCTGTCAGCGCAGGGGCGCCCGGTTCTTTTTGTCAAGACCGACCTGTCCGGTGCCCTGAATGA
ACTGCAAGACGAGGCAGCGCGGCTATCGTGGCTGGCCACGACGGGCGTTCCTTGCGCAGCTGTGCTCGAC
GTTGTCACTGAAGCGGGAAGGGACTGGCTGCTATTGGGCGAAGTGCCGGGGCAGGATCTCCTGTCATCTC
ACCTTGCTCCTGCCGAGAAAGTATCCATCATGGCTGATGCAATGCGGCGGCTGCATACGCTTGATCCGGC
TACCTGCCCATTCGACCACCAAGCGAAACATCGCATCGAGCGAGCACGTACTCGGATGGAAGCCGGTCTT
GTCGATCAGGATGATCTGGACGAAGAGCATCAGGGGCTCGCGCCAGCCGAACTGTTCGCCAGGCTCAAGG
CGAGCATGCCCGACGGCGAGGATCTCGTCGTGACCCATGGCGATGCCTGCTTGCCGAATATCATGGTGGA
AAATGGCCGCTTTTCTGGATTCATCGACTGTGGCCGGCTGGGTGTGGCGGACCGCTATCAGGACATAGCG
TTGGCTACCCGTGATATTGCTGAAGAGCTTGGCGGCGAATGGGCTGACCGCTTCCTCGTGCTTTACGGTA
TCGCCGCTCCCGATTCGCAGCGCATCGCCTTCTATCGCCTTCTTGACGAGTTCTTCTGAGCGGGACTCTG
GGGTTCGAAATGACCGACCAAGCGACGCCCAACCTGCCATCACGAGATTTCGATTCCACCGCCGCCTTCT
ATGAAAGGTTGGGCTTCGGAATCGTTTTCCGGGACGCCGGCTGGATGATCCTCCAGCGCGGGGATCTCAT
GCTGGAGTTCTTCGCCCACCCTAGGGGGAGGCTAACTGAAACACGGAAGGAGACAATACCGGAAGGAACC
CGCGCTATGACGGCAATAAAAAGACAGAATAAAACGCACGGTGTTGGGTCGTTTGTTCATAAACGCGGGG
TTCGGTCCCAGGGCTGGCACTCTGTCGATACCCCACCGAGACCCCATTGGGGCCAATACGCCCGCGTTTC
TTCCTTTTCCCCACCCCACCCCCCAAGTTCGGGTGAAGGCCCAGGGCTCGCAGCCAACGTCGGGGCGGCA
GGCCCTGCCATAGCCTCAGGTTACTCATATATACTTTAGATTGATTTAAAACTTCATTTTTAATTTAAAA
GGATCTAGGTGAAGATCCTTTTTGATAATCTCATGACCAAAATCCCTTAACGTGAGTTTTCGTTCCACTG
AGCGTCAGACCCCGTAGAAAAGATCAAAGGATCTTCTTGAGATCCTTTTTTTCTGCGCGTAATCTGCTGC
TTGCAAACAAAAAAACCACCGCTACCAGCGGTGGTTTGTTTGCCGGATCAAGAGCTACCAACTCTTTTTC
CGAAGGTAACTGGCTTCAGCAGAGCGCAGATACCAAATACTGTCCTTCTAGTGTAGCCGTAGTTAGGCCA
CCACTTCAAGAACTCTGTAGCACCGCCTACATACCTCGCTCTGCTAATCCTGTTACCAGTGGCTGCTGCC
AGTGGCGATAAGTCGTGTCTTACCGGGTTGGACTCAAGACGATAGTTACCGGATAAGGCGCAGCGGTCGG
GCTGAACGGGGGGTTCGTGCACACAGCCCAGCTTGGAGCGAACGACCTACACCGAACTGAGATACCTACA
GCGTGAGCTATGAGAAAGCGCCACGCTTCCCGAAGGGAGAAAGGCGGACAGGTATCCGGTAAGCGGCAGG
GTCGGAACAGGAGAGCGCACGAGGGAGCTTCCAGGGGGAAACGCCTGGTATCTTTATAGTCCTGTCGGGT
TTCGCCACCTCTGACTTGAGCGTCGATTTTTGTGATGCTCGTCAGGGGGGCGGAGCCTATGGAAAAACGC
CAGCAACGCGGCCTTTTTACGGTTCCTGGCCTTTTGCTGGCCTTTTGCTCACATGTTCTTTCCTGCGTTA
TCCCCTGATTCTGTGGATAACCGTATTACCGCCATGCAT
