Features (pLannotate 1.2.2; 16 found; start..end, strand, type, name):
     61..364     +  enhancer       CMV enhancer: human cytomegalovirus immediate early enhancer
    365..568     +  promoter       CMV promoter: human cytomegalovirus (CMV) immediate early promoter
    613..1329    +  CDS            EGFP: EGFP is a basic (constitutively fluorescent) green fluorescent protein published in 1996, derived from Aequorea victoria. It is reported to be a rapidly-maturing weak dimer with moderate acid sensitivity.
   1330..1365    +  misc_feature   MCS (fragment): multiple cloning site
   1366..1869    +  CDS            CENPB (fragment): CENPB_HUMAN - Experimental evidence at protein level: Swiss-Prot protein existence level 1. Interacts with centromeric heterochromatin in chromosomes and binds to a specific 17 bp subset of alphoid satellite DNA, called the CENP-B box (PubMed:11726497). May organize arrays of centromere satellite DNA into a higher-order structure which then directs centromere formation and kinetochore assembly in mammalian chromosomes (Probable). From Homo sapiens (Human).
   1867..3087    +  CDS            KIF2C (fragment): KIF2C_CRIGR - Also known as KNSL6. Experimental evidence at protein level: Swiss-Prot protein existence level 1. In complex with KIF18B, constitutes the major microtubule plus-end depolymerizing activity in mitotic cells (By similarity). Regulates the turnover of microtubules at the kinetochore and functions in chromosome segregation during mitosis (PubMed:14960279). Plays a role in chromosome congression and is required for the lateral to end- on conversion of the chromosome-microtubule attachment (By similarity). From Cricetulus griseus (Chinese hamster) (Cricetulus barabensis griseus).
   3101..3185    +  CDS            large T antigen (fragment): large T antigen from SV40 (simian virus 40)
   3208..3329    +  polyA_signal   SV40 poly(A) signal: SV40 polyadenylation signal
   3363..3791    -  rep_origin     f1 ori (sequence partly withheld): f1 bacteriophage origin of replication; arrow indicates direction of (+) strand synthesis
   3818..3922    +  promoter       AmpR promoter: bla
   3924..4281    +  promoter       SV40 promoter: SV40 enhancer and early promoter
   4316..5110    +  CDS            NeoR/KanR: aminoglycoside phosphotransferase from Tn5; aph(3')-II (or nptII); confers resistance to neomycin, kanamycin, and G418 (Geneticin®)
   5131..5283    +  CDS            ble (fragment): BLE_KLEPN - Experimental evidence at protein level: Swiss-Prot protein existence level 1. Binding protein with a strong affinity to the bleomycin family of antibiotics. Binds to CL990; an antimitotic-antibiotic compound. From Klebsiella pneumoniae.
   5342..5389    +  polyA_signal   HSV TK poly(A) signal: herpes simplex virus thymidine kinase polyadenylation signal (Cole and Stacy, 1985)
   5480..5496    -  polyA_signal   bGH poly(A) signal (fragment): bovine growth hormone polyadenylation signal
   5718..6306    +  rep_origin     ori: high-copy-number ColE1/pMB1/pBR322/pUC origin of replication
>Addgene plasmid #23017 | pMX241 | addgene full sequence | sequence record 222553 | Addgene NGS Result
TAGTTATTAATAGTAATCAATTACGGGGTCATTAGTTCATAGCCCATATATGGAGTTCCGCGTTACATAA
CTTACGGTAAATGGCCCGCCTGGCTGACCGCCCAACGACCCCCGCCCATTGACGTCAATAATGACGTATG
TTCCCATAGTAACGCCAATAGGGACTTTCCATTGACGTCAATGGGTGGAGTATTTACGGTAAACTGCCCA
CTTGGCAGTACATCAAGTGTATCATATGCCAAGTACGCCCCCTATTGACGTCAATGACGGTAAATGGCCC
GCCTGGCATTATGCCCAGTACATGACCTTATGGGACTTTCCTACTTGGCAGTACATCTACGTATTAGTCA
TCGCTATTACCATGGTGATGCGGTTTTGGCAGTACATCAATGGGCGTGGATAGCGGTTTGACTCACGGGG
ATTTCCAAGTCTCCACCCCATTGACGTCAATGGGAGTTTGTTTTGGCACCAAAATCAACGGGACTTTCCA
AAATGTCGTAACAACTCCGCCCCATTGACGCAAATGGGCGGTAGGCGTGTACGGTGGGAGGTCTATATAA
GCAGAGCTGGTTTAGTGAACCGTCAGATCCGCTAGCGCTACCGGTCGCCACCATGGTGAGCAAGGGCGAG
GAGCTGTTCACCGGGGTGGTGCCCATCCTGGTCGAGCTGGACGGCGACGTAAACGGCCACAAGTTCAGCG
TGTCCGGCGAGGGCGAGGGCGATGCCACCTACGGCAAGCTGACCCTGAAGTTCATCTGCACCACCGGCAA
GCTGCCCGTGCCCTGGCCCACCCTCGTGACCACCCTGACCTACGGCGTGCAGTGCTTCAGCCGCTACCCC
GACCACATGAAGCAGCACGACTTCTTCAAGTCCGCCATGCCCGAAGGCTACGTCCAGGAGCGCACCATCT
TCTTCAAGGACGACGGCAACTACAAGACCCGCGCCGAGGTGAAGTTCGAGGGCGACACCCTGGTGAACCG
CATCGAGCTGAAGGGCATCGACTTCAAGGAGGACGGCAACATCCTGGGGCACAAGCTGGAGTACAACTAC
AACAGCCACAACGTCTATATCATGGCCGACAAGCAGAAGAACGGCATCAAGGTGAACTTCAAGATCCGCC
ACAACATCGAGGACGGCAGCGTGCAGCTCGCCGACCACTACCAGCAGAACACCCCCATCGGCGACGGCCC
CGTGCTGCTGCCCGACAACCACTACCTGAGCACCCAGTCCGCCCTGAGCAAAGACCCCAACGAGAAGCGC
GATCACATGGTCCTGCTGGAGTTCGTGACCGCCGCCGGGATCACTCTCGGCATGGACGAGCTGTACAAGT
CCGGACTCAGATCTCGAGCTCAAGCTTCGAATTCTATGGGCCCCAAGCGGCGGCAGCTGACGTTCCGGGA
GAAGTCGCGGATCATCCAGGAGGTGGAGGAGAACCCGGACCTACGCAAGGGCGAGATCGCGCGGCGCTTC
AACATCCCGCCGTCCACGCTGAGCACCATCCTGAAGAACAAGCGCGCCATCCTGGCGTCGGAGCGCAAGT
ACGGAGTGGCCTCCACCTGCCGTAAGACCAACAAGCTGTCCCCGTACGACAAGCTGGAGGGGCTTCTCAT
CGCTTGGTTCCAGCAGATCCGCGCCGCGGGCCTGCCTGTCAAGGGCATCATCCTGAAAGAGAAGGCGCTA
CGGATAGCGGAGGAGCTGGGCATGGACGACTTCACGGCTTCCAACGGCTGGCTGGATCGCTTCCGCCGGC
GCCACGGTGTAGTGGCCTGCAGCGGCGTGACCCGCTCCCGGGCGCGAAGCTCTACCCCACGGGCCCCAGC
GGCACCTGCCGGCCCAGCCGCCGTGCCCTCTGAGGGCAGCGGTGGATCCGCTGCAAACCCTGCTCGGAGG
AAAGCATGTATTGTGAAGGAAATGGAAAAAATGAAGAACAAGCGGGAAGAGAAGAGGGCCCAGAACTCGG
AAATAAGAATAAAGCGAGCTCAGGAATATGACAGCAGCTTTCCAAACTGGGAATTTGCCCGGATGATTAA
AGAATTCCGGGTTACTATAGAATGTCACCCACTTACTCTGACTGATCCTACGGAAGAGCACAGGATCTGC
GTGTGTGTGAGGAAGCGCCCACTGAATAAGCAAGAACTGGCCAAGAAAGAAATCGATGTGATTTCTGTTC
CCAGCAAGTGTTTGCTCTTTGTGCATGAACCCAAATTGAAAGTGGACTTGACAAAGTATCTGGAGAATCA
GGCATTCTGCTTCGATTTTGCCTTTGATGAAACAGCTTCAAATGAAGTCGTCTACAGGTTCACAGCAAGG
CCACTGGTACAGACGATTTTTGAAGGGGGAAAAGCAACCTGCTTTGCCTATGGGCAGACGGGCAGTGGGA
AGACTCACACAATGGGTGGAGACCTGTCTGGTAAATCTCAGAATACATCTAAAGGGATCTATGCAATGGC
TTCCCGGGATGTCTTCCTTCTGAAGAGTCAGCCTCGCTACCGGAACTTAAACTTGGAAGTTTATGTGACA
TTCTTTGAGATCTACAATGGGAAGGTGTTTGATCTGCTCAACAAGAAGGCCAAGCTACGTGTACTAGAAG
ACAGCAAGCAGCAGGTGCAGGTTGTGGGACTTCAGGAGTACCTGGTTAACTGTGCTGATGATGTCATCAA
GATGCTCAACATGGGCAGTGCCTGCAGGACTTCTGGACAGACTTTTGCCAACTCCAATTCTTCCCGCTCC
CATGCCTGCTTCCAGATTCTTCTTCGAGCCAAAGGGAGATTGCATGGCAAATTCTCCTTGGTGGATCTGG
CAGGGAATGAACGAGGGGCTGACACTTCTAGTGCTGACCGCCAGACTCGCATGGAGGGTGCAGAGATTAA
CAAGTCTCTCCTAGCACTGAAGGAGTGCATCAGGGCGCTGGGACAGAACAAGGCTGCCACCCCATTCGCT
GAGAGCGCACTGACTCAGGTGCTAAGGGATTCATTCATTGGGGAGAACTCGAGGACTTGCATGATTGCCA
TGATCTCACCAGGCATAAGCTCCTGTGAATATACTTTAAACACGCTGAGATATGCAGACAGAGTCAAGGA
GCTGAGCTAATCTAGATAACTGATCATAATCAGCCATACCACATTTGTAGAGGTTTTACTTGCTTTAAAA
AACCTCCCACACCTCCCCCTGAACCTGAAACATAAAATGAATGCAATTGTTGTTGTTAACTTGTTTATTG
CAGCTTATAATGGTTACAAATAAAGCAATAGCATCACAAATTTCACAAATAAAGCATTTTTTTCACTGCA
TTCTAGTTGTGGTTTGTCCAAACTCATCAATGTATCTTAACGCGTAAATTGTAAGCGTTAATATTTTGTT
AAAATTCGCGTTAAATTTTTGTTAAATCAGCTCATTTTTTAACCAATAGGCCGAAATCGGCAAAATCCCT
TATAAATCAAAAGAATAGACCGAGATAGGGT
[37 nt withheld, positions 3462-3498]
AAAGAACGTGGACTCCAACGTCAAAGG
[49 nt withheld, positions 3526-3574]
T
[91 nt withheld, positions 3576-3666]
G
[124 nt withheld, positions 3668-3791]
CAGGTGGCACTTTTCGGGGAAATGTGCGCGGAACCCCTATTTGTTTATTTTTCTAAATACATTCAAATAT
GTATCCGCTCATGAGACAATAACCCTGATAAATGCTTCAATAATATTGAAAAAGGAAGAGTCCTGAGGCG
GAAAGAACCAGCTGTGGAATGTGTGTCAGTTAGGGTGTGGAAAGTCCCCAGGCTCCCCAGCAGGCAGAAG
TATGCAAAGCATGCATCTCAATTAGTCAGCAACCAGGTGTGGAAAGTCCCCAGGCTCCCCAGCAGGCAGA
AGTATGCAAAGCATGCATCTCAATTAGTCAGCAACCATAGTCCCGCCCCTAACTCCGCCCATCCCGCCCC
TAACTCCGCCCAGTTCCGCCCATTCTCCGCCCCATGGCTGACTAATTTTTTTTATTTATGCAGAGGCCGA
GGCCGCCTCGGCCTCTGAGCTATTCCAGAAGTAGTGAGGAGGCTTTTTTGGAGGCCTAGGCTTTTGCAAA
GATCGATCAAGAGACAGGATGAGGATCGTTTCGCATGATTGAACAAGATGGATTGCACGCAGGTTCTCCG
GCCGCTTGGGTGGAGAGGCTATTCGGCTATGACTGGGCACAACAGACAATCGGCTGCTCTGATGCCGCCG
TGTTCCGGCTGTCAGCGCAGGGGCGCCCGGTTCTTTTTGTCAAGACCGACCTGTCCGGTGCCCTGAATGA
ACTGCAAGACGAGGCAGCGCGGCTATCGTGGCTGGCCACGACGGGCGTTCCTTGCGCAGCTGTGCTCGAC
GTTGTCACTGAAGCGGGAAGGGACTGGCTGCTATTGGGCGAAGTGCCGGGGCAGGATCTCCTGTCATCTC
ACCTTGCTCCTGCCGAGAAAGTATCCATCATGGCTGATGCAATGCGGCGGCTGCATACGCTTGATCCGGC
TACCTGCCCATTCGACCACCAAGCGAAACATCGCATCGAGCGAGCACGTACTCGGATGGAAGCCGGTCTT
GTCGATCAGGATGATCTGGACGAAGAGCATCAGGGGCTCGCGCCAGCCGAACTGTTCGCCAGGCTCAAGG
CGAGCATGCCCGACGGCGAGGATCTCGTCGTGACCCATGGCGATGCCTGCTTGCCGAATATCATGGTGGA
AAATGGCCGCTTTTCTGGATTCATCGACTGTGGCCGGCTGGGTGTGGCGGACCGCTATCAGGACATAGCG
TTGGCTACCCGTGATATTGCTGAAGAGCTTGGCGGCGAATGGGCTGACCGCTTCCTCGTGCTTTACGGTA
TCGCCGCTCCCGATTCGCAGCGCATCGCCTTCTATCGCCTTCTTGACGAGTTCTTCTGAGCGGGACTCTG
GGGTTCGAAATGACCGACCAAGCGACGCCCAACCTGCCATCACGAGATTTCGATTCCACCGCCGCCTTCT
ATGAAAGGTTGGGCTTCGGAATCGTTTTCCGGGACGCCGGCTGGATGATCCTCCAGCGCGGGGATCTCAT
GCTGGAGTTCTTCGCCCACCCTAGGGGGAGGCTAACTGAAACACGGAAGGAGACAATACCGGAAGGAACC
CGCGCTATGACGGCAATAAAAAGACAGAATAAAACGCACGGTGTTGGGTCGTTTGTTCATAAACGCGGGG
TTCGGTCCCAGGGCTGGCACTCTGTCGATACCCCACCGAGACCCCATTGGGGCCAATACGCCCGCGTTTC
TTCCTTTTCCCCACCCCACCCCCCAAGTTCGGGTGAAGGCCCAGGGCTCGCAGCCAACGTCGGGGCGGCA
GGCCCTGCCATAGCCTCAGGTTACTCATATATACTTTAGATTGATTTAAAACTTCATTTTTAATTTAAAA
GGATCTAGGTGAAGATCCTTTTTGATAATCTCATGACCAAAATCCCTTAACGTGAGTTTTCGTTCCACTG
AGCGTCAGACCCCGTAGAAAAGATCAAAGGATCTTCTTGAGATCCTTTTTTTCTGCGCGTAATCTGCTGC
TTGCAAACAAAAAAACCACCGCTACCAGCGGTGGTTTGTTTGCCGGATCAAGAGCTACCAACTCTTTTTC
CGAAGGTAACTGGCTTCAGCAGAGCGCAGATACCAAATACTGTTCTTCTAGTGTAGCCGTAGTTAGGCCA
CCACTTCAAGAACTCTGTAGCACCGCCTACATACCTCGCTCTGCTAATCCTGTTACCAGTGGCTGCTGCC
AGTGGCGATAAGTCGTGTCTTACCGGGTTGGACTCAAGACGATAGTTACCGGATAAGGCGCAGCGGTCGG
GCTGAACGGGGGGTTCGTGCACACAGCCCAGCTTGGAGCGAACGACCTACACCGAACTGAGATACCTACA
GCGTGAGCTATGAGAAAGCGCCACGCTTCCCGAAGGGAGAAAGGCGGACAGGTATCCGGTAAGCGGCAGG
GTCGGAACAGGAGAGCGCACGAGGGAGCTTCCAGGGGGAAACGCCTGGTATCTTTATAGTCCTGTCGGGT
TTCGCCACCTCTGACTTGAGCGTCGATTTTTGTGATGCTCGTCAGGGGGGCGGAGCCTATGGAAAAACGC
CAGCAACGCGGCCTTTTTACGGTTCCTGGCCTTTTGCTGGCCTTTTGCTCACATGTTCTTTCCTGCGTTA
TCCCCTGATTCTGTGGATAACCGTATTACCGCCATGCAT
