>Addgene plasmid #23017 | pMX241 | addgene partial sequence | sequence record 28923 | 23017 with EGFP-C
GACGAGCTGTACAGTCCGGACTCAGATCTCGAGCTCAAGCTTCGAATTCTATGGGCCCCAAGCGGCGGCA
GCTGACGTTCCGGGAGAAGTCGCGGATCATCCAGGAGGTGGAGGAGAACCCGGACCTACGCAAGGGCGAG
ATCGCGCGGCGCTTCAACATCCCGCCGTCCACGCTGAGCACCATCCTGAAGAACAAGCGCGCCATCCTGG
CGTCGGAGCGCAAGTACGGAGTGGCCTCCACCTGCCGTAAGACCAACAAGCTGTCCCCGTACGACAAGCT
GGAGGGGCTTCTCATCGCTTGGTTCCAGCAGATCCGCGCCGCGGGCCTGCCTGTCAAGGGCATCATCCTG
AAAGAGAAGGCGCTACGGATAGCGGAGGAGCTGGGCATGGACGACTTCACGGCTTCCAACGGCTGGCTGG
ATCGCTTCCGCCGGCGCCACGGTGTAGTGGCCTGCAGCGGCGTGACCCGCTCCCGGGCGCGAAGCTCTAC
CCCACGGGCCCCAGCGGCACCTGCCGGCCCAGCCGCCGTGCCCTCTGAGGGCAGCGGTGGATCCGCTGCA
AACCCTGCTCGGAGGAAAGCATGTATTGTGAAGGAAATGGAAAAAATGAAGAACAAGCGGGAAGAGAAGA
GGGCCCAGAACTCGGAAATAAGAATAAAGCGAGCTCAGGAATATGACAGCAGCTTTCCAAACTGGGAATT
TGCCCG
